>Addgene plasmid #191721 | AiP12451 - pAAV-AiE0621h-minBG-SYFP2-WPRE3-BGHpA (Alias: CN2451) | addgene full sequence | sequence record 376594 | Addgene NGS Result
CCTGCAGGCAGCTGCGCGCTCGCTCGCTCACTGAGGCCGCCCGGGCGTCGGGCGACCTTTGGTCGCCCGG
CCTCAGTGAGCGAGCGAGCGCGCAGAGAGGGAGTGGCCAACTCCATCACTAGGGGTTCCTGCGGCCGCAC
GCGTTGCTGAACCAATTAAGGCCAGTGGTACCACCTGAGATTTTGAAAATAAATCAGTGGGTTTTTATTT
CAGCTGTTTGGAAATGACTAATAGAGTAATACAATAGATTAATTTTATCTAACATTAATAGCTGGATGTA
TAAGAAACACCCACTCTCTAGAAATTAAGACATGTCACCATAGTCTTATGACAAGAGTGAGTCTCTTATT
TTTGAACTTTCTATTGAACAGTTCTCACCATCTTAAATCACCCTTTGTTATGAGTTTTTAAGTGTCTTAA
GTAGAGAAGGTTAAGAAAATGAATACTTATACTCCTTTAAATACTAATTAAGAGGCCCTGGTAACCATTT
ATCAGTAATATTAATGGCATGAAAATTGAAAAAGTATGACTCAAAGGTGAATTCAGGGCAGAGCTCGGGC
TGGGCATAAAAGTCAGGGCAGAGCCATCTATTGCTTACATTTGCTTCTGGGATCCAGATCTTTCGAAGCT
AGCGCTACCGGTCGCCACCATGGTGAGCAAGGGCGAGGAGCTGTTCACCGGGGTGGTGCCCATCCTGGTC
GAGCTGGACGGCGACGTAAACGGCCACAAGTTCAGCGTGTCCGGCGAGGGCGAGGGCGATGCCACCTACG
GCAAGCTGACCCTGAAGCTGATCTGCACCACCGGCAAGCTGCCCGTGCCCTGGCCCACCCTCGTGACCAC
CCTGGGCTACGGCGTGCAGTGCTTCGCCCGCTACCCCGACCACATGAAGCAGCACGACTTCTTCAAGTCC
GCCATGCCCGAAGGCTACGTCCAGGAGCGCACCATCTTCTTCAAGGACGACGGCAACTACAAGACCCGCG
CCGAGGTGAAGTTCGAGGGCGACACCCTGGTGAACCGCATCGAGCTGAAGGGCATCGACTTCAAGGAGGA
CGGCAACATCCTGGGGCACAAGCTGGAGTACAACTACAACAGCCACAACGTCTATATCACCGCCGACAAG
CAGAAGAACGGCATCAAGGCCAACTTCAAGATCCGCCACAACATCGAGGACGGCGGCGTGCAGCTCGCCG
ACCACTACCAGCAGAACACCCCCATCGGCGACGGCCCCGTGCTGCTGCCCGACAACCACTACCTGAGCTA
CCAGTCCAAGCTGAGCAAAGACCCCAACGAGAAGCGCGATCACATGGTCCTGCTGGAGTTCGTGACCGCC
GCCGGGATCACTCTCGGCATGGACGAGCTGTACAAGTAAGTCGACGGCGCGCCGCGGCCGCGAATTCGAT
ATCATAATCAACCTCTGGATTACAAAATTTGTGAAAGATTGACTGGTATTCTTAACTATGTTGCTCCTTT
TACGCTATGTGGATACGCTGCTTTAATGCCTTTGTATCATGCTATTGCTTCCCGTATGGCTTTCATTTTC
TCCTCCTTGTATAAATCCTGGTTAGTTCTTGCCACGGCGGAACTCATCGCCGCCTGCCTTGCCCGCTGCT
GGACAGGGGCTCGGCTGTTGGGCACTGACAATTCCGTGGCTCGAGAGATCTTCGACTGTGCCTTCTAGTT
GCCAGCCATCTGTTGTTTGCCCCTCCCCCGTGCCTTCCTTGACCCTGGAAGGTGCCACTCCCACTGTCCT
TTCCTAATAAAATGAGGAAATTGCATCGCATTGTCTGAGTAGGTGTCATTCTATTCTGGGGGGTGGGGTG
GGGCAGGACAGCAAGGGGGAGGATTGGGAAGACAATAGCAGGCATGAGATCTCACGTGCGGACCGAGCGG
CCGCAGGAACCCCTAGTGATGGAGTTGGCCACTCCCTCTCTGCGCGCTCGCTCGCTCACTGAGGCCGGGC
GACCAAAGGTCGCCCGACGCCCGGGCTTTGCCCGGGCGGCCTCAGTGAGCGAGCGAGCGCGCAGCTGCCT
GCAGGGGCGCCTGATGCGGTATTTTCTCCTTACGCATCTGTGCGGTATTTCACACCGCATA
[95 nt withheld, positions 2092-2186]
T
[46 nt withheld, positions 2188-2233]
C
[141 nt withheld, positions 2235-2375]
CCTTTGACGTTGGAGTCCACGTTCTTT
[37 nt withheld, positions 2403-2439]
ACTCTATCTCGGGCTATTCTTTTGATTTATAAGGGATTTTGCCGATTTCGGTCTATTGGTTAAAAAATGA
GCTGATTTAACAAAAATTTAACGCGAATTTTAACAAAATATTAACGTTTACAATTTTATGGTGCACTCTC
AGTACAATCTGCTCTGATGCCGCATAGTTAAGCCAGCCCCGACACCCGCCAACACCCGCTGACGCGCCCT
GACGGGCTTGTCTGCTCCCGGCATCCGCTTACAGACAAGCTGTGACCGTCTCCGGGAGCTGCATGTGTCA
GAGGTTTTCACCGTCATCACCGAAACGCGCGAGACGAAAGGGCCTCGTGATACGCCTATTTTTATAGGTT
AATGTCATGATAATAATGGTTTCTTAGACGTCAGGTGGCACTTTTCGGGGAAATGTGCGCGGAACCCCTA
TTTGTTTATTTTTCTAAATACATTCAAATATGTATCCGCTCATGAGACAATAACCCTGATAAATGCTTCA
ATAATATTGAAAAAGGAAGAGTATGAGTATTCAACATTTCCGTGTCGCCCTTATTCCCTTTTTTGCGGCA
TTTTGCCTTCCTGTTTTTGCTCACCCAGAAACGCTGGTGAAAGTAAAAGATGCTGAAGATCAGTTGGGTG
CACGAGTGGGTTACATCGAACTGGATCTCAACAGCGGTAAGATCCTTGAGAGTTTTCGCCCCGAAGAACG
TTTTCCAATGATGAGCACTTTTAAAGTTCTGCTATGTGGCGCGGTATTATCCCGTATTGACGCCGGGCAA
GAGCAACTCGGTCGCCGCATACACTATTCTCAGAATGACTTGGTTGAGTACTCACCAGTCACAGAAAAGC
ATCTTACGGATGGCATGACAGTAAGAGAATTATGCAGTGCTGCCATAACCATGAGTGATAACACTGCGGC
CAACTTACTTCTGACAACGATCGGAGGACCGAAGGAGCTAACCGCTTTTTTGCACAACATGGGGGATCAT
GTAACTCGCCTTGATCGTTGGGAACCGGAGCTGAATGAAGCCATACCAAACGACGAGCGTGACACCACGA
TGCCTGTAGCAATGGCAACAACGTTGCGCAAACTATTAACTGGCGAACTACTTACTCTAGCTTCCCGGCA
ACAATTAATAGACTGGATGGAGGCGGATAAAGTTGCAGGACCACTTCTGCGCTCGGCCCTTCCGGCTGGC
TGGTTTATTGCTGATAAATCTGGAGCCGGTGAGCGTGGGTCTCGCGGTATCATTGCAGCACTGGGGCCAG
ATGGTAAGCCCTCCCGTATCGTAGTTATCTACACGACGGGGAGTCAGGCAACTATGGATGAACGAAATAG
ACAGATCGCTGAGATAGGTGCCTCACTGATTAAGCATTGGTAACTGTCAGACCAAGTTTACTCATATATA
CTTTAGATTGATTTAAAACTTCATTTTTAATTTAAAAGGATCTAGGTGAAGATCCTTTTTGATAATCTCA
TGACCAAAATCCCTTAACGTGAGTTTTCGTTCCACTGAGCGTCAGACCCCGTAGAAAAGATCAAAGGATC
TTCTTGAGATCCTTTTTTTCTGCGCGTAATCTGCTGCTTGCAAACAAAAAAACCACCGCTACCAGCGGTG
GTTTGTTTGCCGGATCAAGAGCTACCAACTCTTTTTCCGAAGGTAACTGGCTTCAGCAGAGCGCAGATAC
CAAATACTGTTCTTCTAGTGTAGCCGTAGTTAGGCCACCACTTCAAGAACTCTGTAGCACCGCCTACATA
CCTCGCTCTGCTAATCCTGTTACCAGTGGCTGCTGCCAGTGGCGATAAGTCGTGTCTTACCGGGTTGGAC
TCAAGACGATAGTTACCGGATAAGGCGCAGCGGTCGGGCTGAACGGGGGGTTCGTGCACACAGCCCAGCT
TGGAGCGAACGACCTACACCGAACTGAGATACCTACAGCGTGAGCTATGAGAAAGCGCCACGCTTCCCGA
AGGGAGAAAGGCGGACAGGTATCCGGTAAGCGGCAGGGTCGGAACAGGAGAGCGCACGAGGGAGCTTCCA
GGGGGAAACGCCTGGTATCTTTATAGTCCTGTCGGGTTTCGCCACCTCTGACTTGAGCGTCGATTTTTGT
GATGCTCGTCAGGGGGGCGGAGCCTATGGAAAAACGCCAGCAACGCGGCCTTTTTACGGTTCCTGGCCTT
TTGCTGGCCTTTTGCTCACATGT
Features (pLannotate 1.2.2; 14 found; start..end, strand, type, name):
     12..39      +  repeat_region  AAV2 ITR (fragment): inverted terminal repeat of adeno-associated virus serotype 2 inverted
     68..95      +  repeat_region  AAV2 ITR (fragment): inverted terminal repeat of adeno-associated virus serotype 2 inverted
    650..1366    +  CDS            SYFP2: SYFP2 is a basic (constitutively fluorescent) yellow fluorescent protein published in 2006, derived from Aequorea victoria. It is reported to be a very rapidly-maturing monomer with moderate acid sensitivity.
   1406..1563    +  misc_feature   WPRE (fragment): woodchuck hepatitis virus posttranscriptional regulatory element
   1569..1649    +  misc_feature   WPRE (fragment): woodchuck hepatitis virus posttranscriptional regulatory element
   1666..1777    +  polyA_signal   bGH poly(A) signal: bovine growth hormone polyadenylation signal
   1895..2035    +  repeat_region  AAV2 ITR: inverted terminal repeat of adeno-associated virus serotype 2 inverted
   2040..2091    -  misc_feature   bom (fragment): basis of mobility region from pBR322
   2110..2565    +  rep_origin     f1 ori (sequence partly withheld): f1 bacteriophage origin of replication; arrow indicates direction of (+) strand synthesis
   2566..2615    -  misc_feature   bom (fragment): basis of mobility region from pBR322
   2717..2752    -  CDS            rop (fragment): Rop protein, which maintains plasmids at low copy number; rop
   2847..2951    +  promoter       AmpR promoter: bla
   2952..3812    +  CDS            AmpR: β-lactamase; bla; confers resistance to ampicillin, carbenicillin, and related antibiotics
   3983..4571    +  rep_origin     ori: high-copy-number ColE1/pMB1/pBR322/pUC origin of replication
