[The description below was written by a language model from this plasmid's Addgene catalogue record and pLannotate feature annotations shown in this document.]
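Description:
AiP12451 - pAAV-AiE0621h-minBG-SYFP2-WPRE3-BGHpA (alias CN2451) is a recombinant AAV transfer plasmid of about 4.6 kb, built to package an enhancer-driven fluorescent reporter into adeno-associated virus for delivery to the brain. The expression cassette lies between AAV2 inverted terminal repeats, which provide the signals for genome replication and encapsidation. The right-hand ITR is annotated in full, whereas only two short ITR fragments are detected at the left end of the sequenced record. The bacterial backbone carries a high-copy ColE1/pUC-type origin, an f1 phage origin, and a β-lactamase gene with its own promoter for ampicillin selection. Small remnants of the pBR322 bom and rop regions are also present. The record lists a recombination-deficient cloning strain as the propagation host, a common choice for preserving repeat-rich ITRs.

According to the construct name, the payload consists of the enhancer AiE0621h placed upstream of a minimal beta-globin promoter (minBG). Neither element is called out in the automated feature table, but both would fall in the unannotated stretch between the left ITR fragments and the reporter. They drive SYFP2, a rapidly maturing monomeric yellow fluorescent protein derived from Aequorea victoria. The SYFP2 coding sequence is followed by WPRE3, a shortened woodchuck hepatitis virus posttranscriptional regulatory element that appears as two WPRE fragments and enhances transcript expression, and then by the bovine growth hormone polyadenylation signal. Because the minimal promoter has little activity alone, the enhancer determines cell-type specificity. The stated purpose is SYFP2 expression enriched in direct pathway medium spiny neurons (D1-MSNs) of the olfactory tubercle and in intercalated cells of the amygdala. The plasmid belongs to an enhancer AAV toolbox for labelling and accessing striatal cell types and circuits.
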