Addgene plasmid #191721: AiP12451 - pAAV-AiE0621h-minBG-SYFP2-WPRE3-BGHpA (Alias: CN2451)
Purpose: AI plasmid ALIAS: AiP12451. Expression of SYFP2 (yellow fluorescent protein) enriched in olfactory tubercle direct pathway medium spiny neurons (D1-MSNs) and intercalated cells of the amygdala
Depositing lab: Allen Institute for Brain Science & Jonathan Ting. Depositing organization: Allen Institute. Publication: Enhancer AAV toolbox for accessing and perturbing striatal cell types and circuits. Hunker AC, Wirthlin ME, Gill G, Johansen NJ, Hooper M, Omstead V, Vargas S, Lerma MN, Taskin N, Weed N, Laird WD, Bishaw YM, Bendrick JL, Gore BB, Ben-Simon Y, Opitz-Araya X, Martinez RA, Way SW, Thyagarajan B, Otto S, Sanchez REA, Alexander JR, Amaya A, Amster A, Arbuckle J, Ayala A, Baker PM, Barcelli T, Barta S, Bertagnolli D, Bielstein C, Bishwakarma P, Bowlus J, Boyer G, Brouner K, Casian B, Casper T, Chakka AB, Chakrabarty R, Chong P, Clark M, Colbert K, Daniel S, Dawe T, Departee M, DiValentin P, Donadio NP, Dotson NI, Dwivedi D, Egdorf T, Fliss T, Gary A, Goldy J, Grasso C, Groce EL, Gudsnuk K, Han W, Haradon Z, Hastings S, Helback O, Ho WV, Huang C, Johnson T, Jones DL, Juneau Z, Kenney J, Leibly M, Li S, Liang E, Loeffler H, Lusk NA, Madigan Z, Malloy J, Malone J, McCue R, Melchor J, Mich JK, Moosman S, Morin E, Naidoo R, Newman D, Ngo K, Nguyen K, Oster AL, Ouellette B, Oyama AA, Pena N, Pham T, Phillips E, Pom C, Potekhina L, Ransford S, Ray PL, Reding M, Rette DF, Reynoldson C, Rimorin C, Sigler AR, Rocha DB, Ronellenfitch K, Ruiz A, Sawyer L, Sevigny JP, Shapovalova NV, Shepard N, Shulga L, Soliman S, Staats B, Taormina MJ, Tieu M, Wang Y, Wilkes J, Wood T, Zhou T, Williford A, Dee N, Mollenkopf T, Ng L, Esposito L, Kalmbach BE, Yao S, Ariza J, Collman F, Mufti S, Smith K, Waters J, Ersing I, Patrick M, Zeng H, Lein ES, Kojima Y, Horwitz G, Owen SF, Levi BP, Daigle TL, Tasic B, Bakken TE, Ting JT. Neuron. 2025 May 21;113(10):1507-1524.e17. doi: 10.1016/j.neuron.2025.04.035. PubMed 40403704.
Backbone
  Vector backbone: rAAV
  Vector type: AAV
Growth in bacteria
  Bacterial resistance: Ampicillin, 100 μg/mL
  Growth temperature: 30°C
  Growth strain: NEB Stable
  Copy number: High Copy
Gene/Insert
  Gene/Insert name: SYFP2
  Species: Other
  Mutation: none
  Cloning method: Restriction Enzyme; 5′ cloning site Unknown (unknown if destroyed)
Terms and licenses: Academic/Nonprofit Terms; Industry Terms: Not Available to Industry
Depositor comments: Allen Institute plasmid ALIAS: AiP12451 This work supported by NIH BRAIN Initiative grant UF1MH128339
How to cite: AiP12451 - pAAV-AiE0621h-minBG-SYFP2-WPRE3-BGHpA (Alias: CN2451) was a gift from Allen Institute for Brain Science & Jonathan Ting (Addgene plasmid # 191721 ; http://n2t.net/addgene:191721 ; RRID:Addgene_191721)
